Addgene plasmid #145353: pCellFree_G06_ZIKV NS2A
Purpose: Cell-free expression vector for Zika virus NS2A protein with C-term mCherry
Depositing lab: Rob Parton. Depositing organization: University of Queensland. Publication: Mapping Interactions among Cell-Free Expressed Zika Virus Proteins. Varasteh Moradi S, Gagoski D, Mureev S, Walden P, McMahon KA, Parton RG, Johnston WA, Alexandrov K. J Proteome Res. 2020 Apr 3;19(4):1522-1532. doi: 10.1021/acs.jproteome.9b00771. Epub 2020 Mar 9. PubMed 32081002.
Backbone
  Vector backbone: pCellFree_G08
  Vector type: Bacterial Expression
Growth in bacteria
  Bacterial resistance: Ampicillin, 100 μg/mL
  Growth temperature: 37°C
  Growth strain: DH5alpha
  Copy number: High Copy
Gene/Insert
  Gene/Insert name: ZIKV NS2A
  Species: NC_012532 (ZIKAV)
  Promoter: T7
  Tag / fusion protein: mCherry and His (C terminal on backbone)
  Cloning method: Gateway Cloning
Terms and licenses: Academic/Nonprofit Terms; Industry Terms: Not Available to Industry
How to cite: pCellFree_G06_ZIKV NS2A was a gift from Rob Parton (Addgene plasmid # 145353 ; http://n2t.net/addgene:145353 ; RRID:Addgene_145353)
