[The description below was written by a language model from this plasmid's Addgene catalogue record and pLannotate feature annotations shown in this document.]
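Description:
pCellFree_G06_ZIKV NS2A is a small (about 4.1 kb) Gateway-derived expression clone designed for producing the Zika virus NS2A protein in cell-free translation systems as a fusion to a C-terminal mCherry reporter. It is catalogued as a bacterial expression vector and is maintained in E. coli through a high-copy ColE1/pUC-type origin, with selection by ampicillin resistance (β-lactamase under its own bla promoter). The catalogue lists the backbone as pCellFree_G08 although the plasmid name says G06. The record does not resolve this discrepancy.

The expression cassette begins with a T7 promoter, followed by an unannotated leader of roughly 130 nt whose function the record does not state. Next comes the NS2A open reading frame, flanked by attB1 and attB2 sites, the scars left by Gateway recombination of the insert into the destination vector. The automated annotation labels the insert only as a fragment of the ZIKV polyprotein and carries along generic text about NS5. The catalogue and the approximately 680 nt length identify the segment as NS2A, drawn from the reference ZIKV genome. Downstream of attB2, mCherry is positioned to be read in frame with the insert. The catalogue also lists a C-terminal His tag, which is not separately annotated in the feature table. A T7 terminator closes the transcription unit. Remnants of a lac promoter/operator, a CAP binding site and a lacI fragment lie in the backbone and appear to be vestigial.

The construct belongs to a set of clones used to map interactions among cell-free expressed Zika virus proteins, and the mCherry tag provides a fluorescent label for detecting NS2A.
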