Features (pLannotate 1.2.2; 14 found; start..end, strand, type, name):
      7..25      +  promoter       T7 promoter: promoter for bacteriophage T7 RNA polymerase
    160..184     +  protein_bind   attB1: mutant version of attB; recombination site for the Gateway® BP reaction BP Clonase™
    187..864     +  CDS            POLG_ZIKV (fragment): Experimental evidence at protein level: Swiss-Prot protein existence level 1. [RNA-directed RNA polymerase NS5]: Replicates the viral (+) and (-) RNA genome, and performs the capping of genomes in the cytoplasm (PubMed:31090058). Methylates viral RNA cap at guanine N-7 and ribose 2'-O positions. Once sufficient NS5 is expressed, binds to the cap-proximal structure and inhibits further translation of the viral genome (PubMed:32313955). Besides its role in RNA genome replication, also prevents the establishment of a cellular antiviral state by blocking the interferon-alpha/beta (IFN-alpha/beta)
    866..890     -  protein_bind   attB2: mutant version of attB; recombination site for the Gateway® BP reaction BP Clonase™
    916..1614    +  CDS            mCherry: mCherry is a basic (constitutively fluorescent) red fluorescent protein published in 2004, derived from Discosoma sp.. It is reported to be a very rapidly-maturing monomer with low acid sensitivity.
   1821..1852    +  CDS            SET1 (fragment): solubility-enhancement tag derived from T7 phage gene 10B
   1870..1916    +  terminator     T7 terminator: transcription terminator for bacteriophage T7 RNA polymerase
   2018..2034    -  protein_bind   lac operator: The lac repressor binds to the lac operator to inhibit transcription in E. coli. This inhibition can be relieved by adding lactose or isopropyl-β-D-thiogalactopyranoside (IPTG). lac repressor encoded by lacI
   2042..2072    -  promoter       lac promoter: promoter for the E. coli lac operon
   2087..2108    -  protein_bind   CAP binding site: CAP binding activates transcription in the presence of cAMP. E. coli catabolite activator protein
   2121..2213    -  CDS            lacI (fragment): lac repressor; lacI; The lac repressor binds to the lac operator to inhibit transcription in E. coli. This inhibition can be relieved by adding lactose or isopropyl-β-D-thiogalactopyranoside (IPTG).
   2396..2984    -  rep_origin     ori: high-copy-number ColE1/pMB1/pBR322/pUC origin of replication
   3155..4015    -  CDS            AmpR: β-lactamase; bla; confers resistance to ampicillin, carbenicillin, and related antibiotics
   4016..4120    -  promoter       AmpR promoter: bla
>Addgene plasmid #145353 | pCellFree_G06_ZIKV NS2A | addgene full sequence | sequence record 313307 | Addgene NGS Result
GACGTCTAATACGACTCACTATAGGGACATCTTAAGTTTATTTTATTTTATTTTATTTTATTTTATTTTA
TTTTATTTTATTTTATTTTATTTTATTTAACCATGACAGTAATGTATAAAGTCTGTAAAGACATTAAACA
CGTAAGTGAAACCATGGGCACAAGTTTGTACAAAAAAGCAGGCTTCGGGTCAACCGATCATATGGACCAC
TTCTCTCTTGGAGTGCTTGTGATTCTACTCATGGTGCAGGAGGGGTTGAAGAAGAGAATGACCACAAAGA
TCATCATGAGCACATCAATGGCAGTGCTGGTAGTCATGATCTTGGGAGGATTTTCAATGAGTGACCTGGC
CAAGCTTGTGATCCTGATGGGTGCTACTTTCGCAGAAATGAACACTGGAGGAGATGTAGCTCACTTGGCA
TTGGTAGCGGCATTTAAAGTCAGACCAGCCTTGCTGGTCTCCTTCATTTTCAGAGCCAATTGGACACCCC
GTGAGAGCATGCTGCTAGCCCTGGCTTCGTGTCTTCTGCAAACTGCGATCTCTGCTCTTGAAGGTGACTT
GATGGTCCTCATTAATGGATTTGCTTTGGCCTGGTTGGCAATTCGAGCAATGGCCGTGCCACGCACTGAC
AACATCGCTCTACCAATCTTGGCTGCTCTAACACCACTAGCTCGAGGCACACTGCTCGTGGCATGGAGAG
CGGGCCTGGCTACTTGTGGAGGGATCATGCTCCTCTCCCTGAAAGGGAAAGGTAGTGTGAAGAAGAACCT
GCCATTTGTCATGGCCCTGGGATTGACAGCTGTGAGGGTAGTAGACCCTATTAATGTGGTAGGACTACTG
TTACTCACAAGGAGTGGGAAGCGGAACCCAGCTTTCTTGTACAAAGTGGTGCTGGAGGTGCTCTTCCAGG
GCCCGAAGGGCGAGGAGGATAACATGGCCATCATCAAGGAGTTCATGCGCTTCAAGGTGCACATGGAGGG
CTCCGTGAACGGCCACGAGTTCGAGATCGAGGGCGAGGGCGAGGGCCGCCCCTACGAGGGCACCCAGACC
GCCAAGCTGAAGGTGACCAAGGGTGGCCCCCTGCCCTTCGCCTGGGACATCCTGTCCCCTCAGTTCATGT
ACGGCTCCAAGGCCTACGTGAAGCACCCCGCCGACATCCCCGACTACTTGAAGCTGTCCTTCCCCGAGGG
CTTCAAGTGGGAGCGCGTGATGAACTTCGAGGACGGCGGCGTGGTGACCGTGACCCAGGACTCCTCCCTG
CAGGACGGCGAGTTCATCTACAAGGTGAAGCTGCGCGGCACCAACTTCCCCTCCGACGGCCCCGTAATGC
AGAAGAAGACTATGGGCTGGGAGGCCTCCTCCGAGCGGATGTACCCCGAGGACGGCGCCCTGAAGGGCGA
GATCAAGCAGAGGCTGAAGCTGAAGGACGGCGGCCACTACGACGCTGAGGTCAAGACCACCTACAAGGCC
AAGAAGCCCGTGCAGCTGCCCGGCGCCTACAACGTCAACATCAAGTTGGACATCACCTCCCACAACGAGG
ACTACACCATCGTGGAACAGTACGAACGCGCCGAGGGCCGCCACTCCACCGGCGGCATGGACGAGCTGTA
CAAGACCTCTGGTCACCACCATCACCACCATCACCACTAAGCGGCCGCCCTCCTCCTCCTTTCTTGTTCC
TTTCACGTCGCCTTCTCGGTTGTAGCTGGCAGACGACGAGTCTTACTTTTACGTGTACTTCTCTATAGAT
GATGTATGATCTCTCTGCATGCGTGTTCGTGCATGTGTCCGTGTGTTGGGTACGCGTGGTACCCTGCAGG
AAGGAAGCTGAGTTGGCTGCTGCCACCGCTGAGCAATAACTAGTAATTACTAGCATAACCCCTTGGGGCC
TCTAAACGGGTCTTGAGGGGGTTTTTTGCTGAAAGGAGGACAGCTGATGATTGTCATGCTTGCCATCTGT
TTTCTTGCAAGGTCAGAGGAATTCGTAATCATGGTCATAGCTGTTTCCTGTGTGAAATTGTTATCCGCTC
ACAATTCCACACAACATACGAGCCGGAAGCATAAAGTGTAAAGCCTGGGGTGCCTAATGAGTGAGCTAAC
TCACATTAATTGCGTTGCGCTCACTGCCCGCTTTCCAGTCGGGAAACCTGTCGTGCCAGCTGCATTAATG
AATCGGCCAACGCGCGGGGAGAGGCGGTTTGCGTATTGGGCGCTCTTCCGCTTCCTCGCTCACTGACTCG
CTGCGCTCGGTCGTTCGGCTGCGGCGAGCGGTATCAGCTCACTCAAAGGCGGTAATACGGTTATCCACAG
AATCAGGGGATAACGCAGGAAAGAACATGTGAGCAAAAGGCCAGCAAAAGGCCAGGAACCGTAAAAAGGC
CGCGTTGCTGGCGTTTTTCCATAGGCTCCGCCCCCCTGACGAGCATCACAAAAATCGACGCTCAAGTCAG
AGGTGGCGAAACCCGACAGGACTATAAAGATACCAGGCGTTTCCCCCTGGAAGCTCCCTCGTGCGCTCTC
CTGTTCCGACCCTGCCGCTTACCGGATACCTGTCCGCCTTTCTCCCTTCGGGAAGCGTGGCGCTTTCTCA
TAGCTCACGCTGTAGGTATCTCAGTTCGGTGTAGGTCGTTCGCTCCAAGCTGGGCTGTGTGCACGAACCC
CCCGTTCAGCCCGACCGCTGCGCCTTATCCGGTAACTATCGTCTTGAGTCCAACCCGGTAAGACACGACT
TATCGCCACTGGCAGCAGCCACTGGTAACAGGATTAGCAGAGCGAGGTATGTAGGCGGTGCTACAGAGTT
CTTGAAGTGGTGGCCTAACTACGGCTACACTAGAAGAACAGTATTTGGTATCTGCGCTCTGCTGAAGCCA
GTTACCTTCGGAAAAAGAGTTGGTAGCTCTTGATCCGGCAAACAAACCACCGCTGGTAGCGGTGGTTTTT
TTGTTTGCAAGCAGCAGATTACGCGCAGAAAAAAAGGATCTCAAGAGGATCCTTTGATCTTTTCTACGGG
GTCTGACGCTCAGTGGAACGAAAACTCACGTTAAGGGATTTTGGTCATGAGATTATCAAAAAGGATCTTC
ACCTAGATCCTTTTAAATTAAAAATGAAGTTTTAAATCAATCTAAAGTATATATGAGTAAACTTGGTCTG
ACAGTTACCAATGCTTAATCAGTGAGGCACCTATCTCAGCGATCTGTCTAGTTCGTTCATCCATAGTTGC
CTGACTCCCCGTCGTGTAGATAACTACGATACGGGAGGGCTTACCATCTGGCCCCAGTGCTGCAATGATA
CCGCGAGACCCACGCTCACCGGCTCCAGATTTATCAGCAATAAACCAGCCAGCCGGAAGGGCCGAGCGCA
GAAGTGGTCCTGCAACTTTATCCGCCTCCATCCAGTCTATTAATTGTTGCCGGGAAGCTAGAGTAAGTAG
TTCGCCAGTTAATAGTTTGCGCAACGTTGTTGCCATTGCTACAGGCATCGTGGTGTCACGCTCGTCGTTT
GGTATGGCTTCATTCAGCTCCGGTTCCCAACGATCAAGGCGAGTTACATGATCCCCCATGTTGTGCAAAA
AAGCGGTTAGCTCCTTCGGTCCTCCGATCGTTGTCAGAAGTAAGTTGGCCGCAGTGTTATCACTCATGGT
TATGGCAGCACTGCATAATTCTCTTACTGTCATGCCATCCGTAAGATGCTTTTCTGTGACTGGTGAGTAC
TCAACCAAGTCATTCTGAGAATAGTGTATGCGGCGACCGAGTTGCTCTTGCCCGGCGTCAATACGGGATA
ATACCGCGCCACATAGCAGAACTTTAAAAGTGCTCATCATTGGAAAACGTTCTTCGGGGCGAAAACTCTC
AAGGATCTTACCGCTGTTGAGATCCAGTTCGATGTAACCCACTCGTGCACCCAACTGATCTTCAGCATCT
TTTACTTTCACCAGCGTTTCTGGGTGAGCAAAAACAGGAAGGCAAAATGCCGCAAAAAAGGGAATAAGGG
CGACACGGAAATGTTGAATACTCATACTCTTCCTTTTTCAATATTATTGAAGCATTTATCAGGGTTATTG
TCTCATGAGCGGATACATATTTGAATGTATTTAGAAAAATAAACAAATAGGGGTTCCGCGCACATTTCCC
CGAAAAGTGCCACCT
